>Addgene plasmid #52080 | PsuDJ-1.1 | depositor partial sequence | sequence record 80363 | T7. Only PsuDJ-1.1 shown. N terminal sequence encoding his tag not shown
ATGACGACAAAAATTTTGGTTATTGGATTTCCAGAAACTGAAGAAACAGAATTAATTATAACTGTTGATA
TTCTTCGCCGTGCTGAATTAAATGTAACAATCGCTAATTTGAATGACGAAGAATATTTTACTTGTGTTCA
AAAAACCACAATTAAAGCTGACAAATTATTTAAAGATGTTGAAAATGAAACTTTTGATGCTGTAATTATT
CCAGGCGGCCCGGGATCTTATAAAGTTGCGAATAATGATCGCCTTGTAACATTCCTTAAAAAGCATGATG
AAGCTGGAAAACTTTTAGCTGCAATTTGTGGAGCGCCAGTTATTTTTGCACAAAATAAAATTGGTGAAGG
TGGAAAAATGACATCATATCCAAATGATAAAGAAAAAATTGAAAAAGCTGGTTTTGTTTATGATGAATTG
GATGTTGTTGTTTCAAATAATATTGTAACGAGTCGAGCTCCAGGAACAGCTTTTGAATTTGCTTTAAAAC
TTGTTGAAATTTTAGTGGGTGAAACGACTTCTATGGATCTTGCCAAAACACTTCTATATGTTCAATAA
