>Addgene plasmid #52080 | PsuDJ-1.1 | addgene partial sequence | sequence record 82358 | pBRrevBam 5'-GGTGATGTCGGCGATATAGG-3'
CTGTGGCGCCGGTGATGCCGGCCACGATGCGTCCGGCGTAGAGGATCGAGATCGATCTCGATCCCGCGAA
ATTAATACGACTCACTATAGGGGAATTGTGAGCGGATAACAATTCCCCTCTAGAAATAATTTTGTTTAAC
TTTAAGAAGGAGATATACATATGCACCATCATCATCATCATTCTTCTGGTCTGGTGCCACGCGGTTCTGG
TATGAAAGAAACCGCTGCTGCTAAATTCGAACGCCAGCACATGGACAGCCCAGATCTGGGTACCGATGAC
GACGACAAGATGACGACAAAAATTTTGGTTATTGGATTTCCAGAAACTGAAGAAACAGAATTAATTATAA
CTGTTGATATTCTTCGCCGTGCTGAATTAAATGTAACAATCGCTAATTTGAATGACGAAGAATATTTTAC
TTGTGTTCAAAAAACCACAATTAAAGCTGACAAATTATTTAAAGATGTTGAAAATGAAACTTTTGATGCT
GTAATTATTCCAGGCGGCCCGGGATCTTATAAAGTTGCGAATAATGATCGCCTTGTAACATTCCTTAAAA
AGCATGATGAAGCTGGAAAACTTTTAGCTGCAATTTGTGGAGCGCCAGTTATTTTTGCACAAAATAAAAT
TGGTGAAGGTGGAAAAATGACATCATATCCAAATGATAAAGAAAAAATTGAAAAAGCTGGTTTTGTTTAT
GATGAATTGGATGTTGTTGTTTCAAATAATATTGTAACGAGTCGAGCTCCAGGAACAGCTTTTGAATTTG
CTTTAAAACTTGTTGAAATTTTAGTGGGTGAAACGACTTCTATGGATCTTGCCAAAACACTTCTATATGT
TCAATAAACCGGGCTTCTCCTCAACCATGGCGATATCGGATCCGAATTCGAGCTCCGTCGACAAGCTTGC
GGCCGCACTCGAGCACCACCACCACCACCACTGAGATCCGGCTGCTAACAAAGCCCGAAAGGAAGCTGAG
TTGGCTGCTGCCACCGCTGAGCAATAACTAGCATAACCCCTTGGGGCCTCTAAACGGGTCTTGAGGGGTT
TTTTGCTGAAAGGAGGAACTATATCCGGATTGGCGAATGGGACGCGCC
