[The description below was written by a language model from this plasmid's Addgene catalogue record.]
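Description:
PsuDJ-1.1 is a bacterial expression plasmid built on the commercial pET-30 Ek/LIC backbone and carrying the coding sequence for DJ-1 from the nematode Panagrolaimus superbus. The 558 bp insert was introduced by ligation-independent cloning into the 5,439 bp vector, giving a construct of about 6 kb. The plasmid confers kanamycin resistance for selection in E. coli and is recorded as high copy. No feature table accompanies the record, so the origin of replication and other backbone elements are not itemised here.

Expression of the insert is driven by a T7 promoter, so transcription depends on T7 RNA polymerase. The record reflects this by distinguishing general cloning strains for plasmid maintenance from a BL21(DE3) pLysS host for protein production. DE3 lysogens carry an inducible T7 RNA polymerase gene, and pLysS provides T7 lysozyme, which dampens basal expression before induction. The DJ-1 protein is made as a fusion with an N-terminal His tag contributed by the backbone, allowing purification by immobilised metal affinity chromatography. The "Ek" in the backbone name refers to an enterokinase cleavage site, which in this vector series typically permits removal of N-terminal tags, although the record does not describe that site explicitly.

The stated purpose is to encode P. superbus DJ-1, described as a potent antioxidant and molecular chaperone. The construct therefore suits production of recombinant, affinity-purifiable protein for biochemical study of those activities.
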