Addgene plasmid #52080: PsuDJ-1.1
Purpose: Encodes Panagrolaimus superbus DJ-1. Potent antioxidant and molecular chaperone
Depositing lab: Ann Burnell. Depositing organization: National University of Ireland, Maynooth.
Backbone
  Vector backbone: pET-30 EK/LIC
  Backbone manufacturer: Merck Millipore
  Backbone size w/o insert (bp): 5439
  Total vector size (bp): 5997
  Vector type: Bacterial Expression
Growth in bacteria
  Bacterial resistance: Kanamycin, 50 μg/mL
  Growth temperature: 37°C
  Growth strain: XL1 Blue
  Growth instructions: for plasmid propagation xl1-blue or top10 cells. Protein production BL21 DE3 pLysS.
  Copy number: High Copy
Gene/Insert
  Gene/Insert name: PsuDJ-1.1
  Species: Panagrolaimus superbus
  Insert size (bp): 558
  GenBank ID: KJ522972
  Promoter: T7
  Tag / fusion protein: His Tag (N terminal on backbone)
  Cloning method: Ligation Independent Cloning
  Sequencing primers: 5′ T7F; 3′ T7R
Terms and licenses: Academic/Nonprofit Terms; Industry Terms: Not Available to Industry
How to cite: PsuDJ-1.1 was a gift from Ann Burnell (Addgene plasmid # 52080 ; http://n2t.net/addgene:52080 ; RRID:Addgene_52080)
